Addgene plasmid #36809: TAL2406
Depositing lab: Keith Joung. Depositing organization: Massachusetts General Hospital. Publication: FLASH assembly of TALENs for high-throughput genome editing. Reyon D, Tsai SQ, Khayter C, Foden JA, Sander JD, Joung JK. Nat Biotechnol. 2012 Apr 8. doi: 10.1038/nbt.2170. PubMed 22484455.
Backbone
  Vector backbone: JDS70
  Backbone manufacturer: Joung lab (Addgene Plasmid # 32285)
  Backbone size w/o insert (bp): 6447
  Vector type: Mammalian, T7 for in vitro mRNA synthesis
Growth in bacteria
  Bacterial resistance: Ampicillin, 100 μg/mL
  Growth temperature: 37°C
  Growth strain: XL1 Blue
  Copy number: High Copy
Gene/Insert
  Gene/Insert name: JAK2-TALEN_Left (alt name: JAK2)
  Species: H. sapiens (human)
  Insert size (bp): 1640
  Entrez Gene: Jak2 (a.k.a. Fd17)
  Promoter: CMV
  Tag / fusion protein: 3X Flag (N terminal on backbone); WT FOKI (C terminal on backbone)
  Cloning method: Restriction Enzyme; 5′ cloning site BsmBI (destroyed during cloning); 3′ cloning site BsmBI (destroyed during cloning)
  Sequencing primers: 5′ CMV-F; 3′ BGH-rev
Terms and licenses: Academic/Nonprofit Terms; Industry Terms: Not Available to Industry
Depositor comments: Target binding site: TCTGAAAAAGACTCTGCA It is strongly recommended that users perform a diagnostic digest to verify this plasmid prior to use. For example, a double digest of the plasmid with BamHI and KpnI should result in two bands at 2.2kb and 5.9kb.
How to cite: TAL2406 was a gift from Keith Joung (Addgene plasmid # 36809 ; http://n2t.net/addgene:36809 ; RRID:Addgene_36809)
