[The description below was written by a language model from this plasmid's Addgene catalogue record.]
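Description:
TAL2406 is a mammalian expression plasmid encoding the left monomer of a TALEN pair directed against the human JAK2 gene. It is built on the JDS70 backbone, a 6447 bp TALEN expression vector, into which a roughly 1640 bp array of TAL effector repeats was inserted by restriction cloning through BsmBI sites that were destroyed in the process. The plasmid is a high-copy construct propagated in E. coli under ampicillin selection. The record does not describe the origin of replication, and no feature table is provided.

The backbone supplies the parts that turn the repeat array into a functional nuclease. A 3X FLAG tag sits at the N terminus for detection, and the wild-type FokI cleavage domain is fused at the C terminus. Expression in mammalian cells is driven by the CMV promoter. The vector type also lists T7, so the same coding sequence can be transcribed in vitro to make mRNA for delivery as RNA rather than DNA. The use of a BGH reverse sequencing primer suggests a BGH polyadenylation region downstream, though this is not stated explicitly.

Because FokI must dimerise to cut DNA, this left-hand TALEN is meant to be used with a matching right-hand partner that binds the opposite strand nearby. The pair then introduces a double-strand break at the JAK2 locus, allowing gene disruption or editing. The construct comes from a collection generated by the FLASH assembly method for high-throughput TALEN production. The depositor recommends a diagnostic digest before use, a sensible precaution given the repetitive nature of TAL arrays. One inconsistency in the record is that the species is listed as human, while the linked Entrez entry uses the symbol Jak2.
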