>Addgene plasmid #36809 | TAL2406 | depositor partial sequence | sequence record 46002 | TAL2406 sequence 1640 bps
GAACCTGACCCCAGACCAGGTAGTCGCAATCGCGTCACATGACGGGGGAAAGCAAGCCCTGGAAACCGTG
CAAAGGTTGTTGCCGGTCCTTTGTCAAGACCACGGCCTTACACCGGAGCAAGTCGTGGCCATTGCAAGCA
ATGGGGGTGGCAAACAGGCTCTTGAGACGGTTCAGAGACTTCTCCCAGTTCTCTGTCAAGCCCACGGGCT
GACTCCCGATCAAGTTGTAGCGATTGCGAATAACAATGGAGGGAAACAAGCATTGGAGACTGTCCAACGG
CTCCTTCCCGTGTTGTGTCAAGCCCACGGTTTGACGCCTGCACAAGTGGTCGCCATCGCCTCCAATATTG
GCGGTAAGCAGGCGCTGGAAACAGTACAGCGCCTGCTGCCTGTACTGTGCCAGGATCATGGACTGACCCC
AGACCAGGTAGTCGCAATCGCGTCGAACATTGGGGGAAAGCAAGCCCTGGAAACCGTGCAAAGGTTGTTG
CCGGTCCTTTGTCAAGACCACGGCCTTACACCGGAGCAAGTCGTGGCCATTGCAAGCAACATCGGTGGCA
AACAGGCTCTTGAGACGGTTCAGAGACTTCTCCCAGTTCTCTGTCAAGCCCACGGGCTGACTCCCGATCA
AGTTGTAGCGATTGCGTCGAACATTGGAGGGAAACAAGCATTGGAGACTGTCCAACGGCTCCTTCCCGTG
TTGTGTCAAGCCCACGGTTTGACGCCTGCACAAGTGGTCGCCATCGCCTCCAATATTGGCGGTAAGCAGG
CGCTGGAAACAGTACAGCGCCTGCTGCCTGTACTGTGCCAGGATCATGGACTGACCCCAGACCAGGTAGT
CGCAATCGCGAACAATAATGGGGGAAAGCAAGCCCTGGAAACCGTGCAAAGGTTGTTGCCGGTCCTTTGT
CAAGACCACGGCCTTACACCGGAGCAAGTCGTGGCCATTGCAAGCAACATCGGTGGCAAACAGGCTCTTG
AGACGGTTCAGAGACTTCTCCCAGTTCTCTGTCAAGCCCACGGGCTGACTCCCGATCAAGTTGTAGCGAT
TGCGTCGCATGACGGAGGGAAACAAGCATTGGAGACTGTCCAACGGCTCCTTCCCGTGTTGTGTCAAGCC
CACGGTTTGACGCCTGCACAAGTGGTCGCCATCGCCTCGAATGGCGGCGGTAAGCAGGCGCTGGAAACAG
TACAGCGCCTGCTGCCTGTACTGTGCCAGGATCATGGACTGACCCCAGACCAGGTAGTCGCAATCGCGTC
ACATGACGGGGGAAAGCAAGCCCTGGAAACCGTGCAAAGGTTGTTGCCGGTCCTTTGTCAAGACCACGGC
CTTACACCGGAGCAAGTCGTGGCCATTGCAAGCAATGGGGGTGGCAAACAGGCTCTTGAGACGGTTCAGA
GACTTCTCCCAGTTCTCTGTCAAGCCCACGGGCTGACTCCCGATCAAGTTGTAGCGATTGCGAATAACAA
TGGAGGGAAACAAGCATTGGAGACTGTCCAACGGCTCCTTCCCGTGTTGTGTCAAGCCCACGGTTTGACG
CCTGCACAAGTGGTCGCCATCGCCAGCCATGATGGCGGTAAGCAGGCGCTGGAAACAGTACAGCGCCTGC
TGCCTGTACTGTGCCAGGATCATGGACTGA
