>Addgene plasmid #36809 | TAL2406 | addgene partial sequence | sequence record 48143 | CMV-F 5'-CGCAAATGGGCGGTAGGCGTG-3'
ACTAGAGAACCCACTGCTTACTGGCTTATCGAAATTAATACGACTCACTATAGGGAGACCCAAGCTGGCT
AGCACCATGGACTACAAAGACCATGACGGTGATTATAAAGATCATGACATCGATTACAAGGATGACGATG
ACAAGATGGCCCCCAAGAAGAAGAGGAAGGTGGGCATTCACCGCGGGGTACCTATGGTGGACTTGAGGAC
ACTCGGTTATTCGCAACAGCAACAGGAGAAAATCAAGCCTAAGGTCAGGAGCACCGTCGCGCAACACCAC
GAGGCGCTTGTGGGGCATGGCTTCACTCATGCGCATATTGTCGCGCTTTCACAGCACCCTGCGGCGCTTG
GGACGGTGGCTGTCAAATACCAAGATATGATTGCGGCCCTGCCCGAAGCCACGCACGAGGCAATTGTAGG
GGTCGGTAAACAGTGGTCGGGAGCGCGAGCACTTGAGGCGCTGCTGACTGTGGCGGGTGAGCTTAGGGGG
CCTCCGCTCCAGCTCGACACCGGGCAGCTGCTGAAGATCGCGAAGAGAGGGGGAGTAACAGCGGTAGAGG
CAGTGCACGCCTGGCGCAATGCGCTCACCGGGGCCCCCTTGAACCTGACCCCAGACCAGGTAGTCGCAAT
CGCGTCACATGACGGGGGAAAGCAAGCCCTGGAAACCGTGCAAAGGTTGTTGCCGGTCCTTTGTCAAGAC
CACGGCCTTACACCGGAGCAAGTCGTGGCCATTGCAAGCAATGGGGGTGGCAAACAGGCTCTTGAGACGG
TTCAGAGACTTCTCCCAGTTCTCTGTCAAGCCCACGGGCT
