>Addgene plasmid #36809 | TAL2406 | addgene partial sequence | sequence record 48144 | JDS-TALEN-F 5'-TAGGGGTCGGTAAACAGTGG-3'
GGCGGGTGAGCTTAGGGGGCCTCCGCTCCAGCTCGACACCGGGCAGCTGCTGAAGATCGCGAAGAGAGGG
GGAGTAACAGCGGTAGAGGCAGTGCACGCCTGGCGCAATGCGCTCACCGGGGCCCCCTTGAACCTGACCC
CAGACCAGGTAGTCGCAATCGCGTCACATGACGGGGGAAAGCAAGCCCTGGAAACCGTGCAAAGGTTGTT
GCCGGTCCTTTGTCAAGACCACGGCCTTACACCGGAGCAAGTCGTGGCCATTGCAAGCAATGGGGGTGGC
AAACAGGCTCTTGAGACGGTTCAGAGACTTCTCCCAGTTCTCTGTCAAGCCCACGGGCTGACTCCCGATC
AAGTTGTAGCGATTGCGAATAACAATGGAGGGAAACAAGCATTGGAGACTGTCCAACGGCTCCTTCCCGT
GTTGTGTCAAGCCCACGGTTTGACGCCTGCACAAGTGGTCGCCATCGCCTCCAATATTGGCGGTAAGCAG
GCGCTGGAAACAGTACAGCGCCTGCTGCCTGTACTGTGCCAGGATCATGGACTGACCCCAGACCAGGTAG
TCGCAATCGCGTCGAACATTGGGGGAAAGCAAGCCCTGGAAACCGTGCAAAGGTTGTTGCCGGTCCTTTG
TCAAGACCACGGCCTTACACCGGAGCAAGTCGTGGCCATTGCAAGCAACATCGGTGGCAAACAGGCTCTT
GAGACGGTTCAGAGACTTCTCCCAGTTCTCTGTCAAGCCCACGGGCTGACTCCCGATCAAGTTGTAGCGA
TTGCGTCGAACATTGGAGGGAAACAAGCATTGGAGACTGTCCAACGGCTCCTTCCCGTGTTGTGTCAAGC
CCACGGTTTGACGCCTGCACAAGTGGTCGCCATCGCCTCCAATATTGGCGGTAAGCAGGCGCTGGAAACA
GTACAGCGCCTGCTGC
